>Addgene plasmid #164057 | mouse KANK4 Ankyrin Repeats pET151 | addgene full sequence | sequence record 327675 | Addgene NGS Result
CAAGGAGATGGCGCCCAACAGTCCCCCGGCCACGGGGCCTGCCACCATACCCACGCCGAAACAAGCGCTC
ATGAGCCCGAAGTGGCGAGCCCGATCTTCCCCATCGGTGATGTCGGCGATATAGGCGCCAGCAACCGCAC
CTGTGGCGCCGGTGATGCCGGCCACGATGCGTCCGGCGTAGAGGATCGAGATCTCGATCCCGCGAAATTA
ATACGACTCACTATAGGGGAATTGTGAGCGGATAACAATTCCCCTCTAGAAATAATTTTGTTTAACTTTA
AGAAGGAGATATACATATGCATCATCACCATCACCATGGTAAGCCTATCCCTAACCCTCTCCTCGGTCTC
GATTCTACGGAAAACCTGTATTTTCAGGGAGGATCCCTGAGGGCTGAGAGATATAAACCCTCAGAGGAAT
TTCTTAACGCGTGCCAGACACTGAGCCAGCACCTGCCGGAAACTGGGGATACCACCAAGCAGCTCCTGAG
GCAAAGCTTGAATACCATCAGTCAGGAGTGGTTCCGTGTGTCCAGCAGGAAGTTATCTAGCCCTGAGGCT
GTGGCTGCCTACCTCCTTGAGGTCCAGCCTCACTCTCCATATCTTCTGAAGCTACTTGTCAACCTGGCTG
ACCGAAGTGGGAACACAGCCCTTCACTACAGTGTGTCACACTCCAACTTCGCCATTGTCAAGCTACTGCT
GGACACAGGTGTCTGCAATGTGGATCATCAGAACAAAGCTGGCTACACTGCTGTGATGATCACTCCCTTG
GCTTCTGCTGAGACAAAAGAAGACATGGCTGTTGTCTGGAAACTCTTAAGAGAGGGGAATGTGAACATAC
AAGCAACTCAGGGAGGACAGACTGCACTGATGTTAGGAGTCAGCCACGACCGGGAGGACATGGTCCAAGC
ACTACTGAGCTGCCAGGCAGATGTCAACCTGCAGGACAATGATGGATCTTCCGCCCTCATGCTGGCCTGT
CACCAAGGCAACGCCGACCTGGTACGACTGCTCCTGGCACACCCAGCCTGCAACAGCAGCCTGACTGACA
AGGCTGGCCGAACAGCTTTGTCCCTCGTTCTGAATTCACCTGCCCACGTGGAAATCGCAGAGCTTCTGCG
GGCCCACTCAGAGCCGGGCAGGTCCCTGGGGCCGAAGGAGCTGCAGAAGAATCTCGAGTAAGAGCTCAGA
TCCGGCTGCTAACAAAGCCCGAAAGGAAGCTGAGTTGGCTGCTGCCACCGCTGAGCAATAACTAGCATAA
CCCCTTGGGGCCTCTAAACGGGTCTTGAGGGGTTTTTTGCTGAAAGGAGGAACTATATCCGGATATCCCG
CAAGAGGCCCGGCAGTACCGGCATAACCAAGCCTATGCCTACAGCATCCAGGGTGACGGTGCCGAGGATG
ACGATGAGCGCATTGTTAGATTTCATACACGGTGCCTGACTGCGTTAGCAATTTAACTGTGATAAACTAC
CGCATTAAAGCTAGCTTATCGATGATAAGCTGTCAAACATGAGAATTAATTCTTGAAGACGAAAGGGCCT
CGTGATACGCCTATTTTTATAGGTTAATGTCATGATAATAATGGTTTCTTAGACGTCAGGTGGCACTTTT
CGGGGAAATGTGCGCGGAACCCCTATTTGTTTATTTTTCTAAATACATTCAAATATGTATCCGCTCATGA
GACAATAACCCTGATAAATGCTTCAATAATATTGAAAAAGGAAGAGTATGAGTATTCAACATTTCCGTGT
CGCCCTTATTCCCTTTTTTGCGGCATTTTGCCTTCCTGTTTTTGCTCACCCAGAAACGCTGGTGAAAGTA
AAAGATGCTGAAGATCAGTTGGGTGCACGAGTGGGTTACATCGAACTGGATCTCAACAGCGGTAAGATCC
TTGAGAGTTTTCGCCCCGAAGAACGTTTTCCAATGATGAGCACTTTTAAAGTTCTGCTATGTGGCGCGGT
ATTATCCCGTGTTGACGCCGGGCAAGAGCAACTCGGTCGCCGCATACACTATTCTCAGAATGACTTGGTT
GAGTACTCACCAGTCACAGAAAAGCATCTTACGGATGGCATGACAGTAAGAGAATTATGCAGTGCTGCCA
TAACCATGAGTGATAACACTGCGGCCAACTTACTTCTGACAACGATCGGAGGACCGAAGGAGCTAACCGC
TTTTTTGCACAACATGGGGGATCATGTAACTCGCCTTGATCGTTGGGAACCGGAGCTGAATGAAGCCATA
CCAAACGACGAGCGTGACACCACGATGCCTGCAGCAATGGCAACAACGTTGCGCAAACTATTAACTGGCG
AACTACTTACTCTAGCTTCCCGGCAACAATTAATAGACTGGATGGAGGCGGATAAAGTTGCAGGACCACT
TCTGCGCTCGGCCCTTCCGGCTGGCTGGTTTATTGCTGATAAATCTGGAGCCGGTGAGCGTGGGTCTCGC
GGTATCATTGCAGCACTGGGGCCAGATGGTAAGCCCTCCCGTATCGTAGTTATCTACACGACGGGGAGTC
AGGCAACTATGGATGAACGAAATAGACAGATCGCTGAGATAGGTGCCTCACTGATTAAGCATTGGTAACT
GTCAGACCAAGTTTACTCATATATACTTTAGATTGATTTAAAACTTCATTTTTAATTTAAAAGGATCTAG
GTGAAGATCCTTTTTGATAATCTCATGACCAAAATCCCTTAACGTGAGTTTTCGTTCCACTGAGCGTCAG
ACCCCGTAGAAAAGATCAAAGGATCTTCTTGAGATCCTTTTTTTCTGCGCGTAATCTGCTGCTTGCAAAC
AAAAAAACCACCGCTACCAGCGGTGGTTTGTTTGCCGGATCAAGAGCTACCAACTCTTTTTCCGAAGGTA
ACTGGCTTCAGCAGAGCGCAGATACCAAATACTGTCCTTCTAGTGTAGCCGTAGTTAGGCCACCACTTCA
AGAACTCTGTAGCACCGCCTACATACCTCGCTCTGCTAATCCTGTTACCAGTGGCTGCTGCCAGTGGCGA
TAAGTCGTGTCTTACCGGGTTGGACTCAAGACGATAGTTACCGGATAAGGCGCAGCGGTCGGGCTGAACG
GGGGGTTCGTGCACACAGCCCAGCTTGGAGCGAACGACCTACACCGAACTGAGATACCTACAGCGTGAGC
TATGAGAAAGCGCCACGCTTCCCGAAGGGAGAAAGGCGGACAGGTATCCGGTAAGCGGCAGGGTCGGAAC
AGGAGAGCGCACGAGGGAGCTTCCAGGGGGAAACGCCTGGTATCTTTATAGTCCTGTCGGGTTTCGCCAC
CTCTGACTTGAGCGTCGATTTTTGTGATGCTCGTCAGGGGGGCGGAGCCTATGGAAAAACGCCAGCAACG
CGGCCTTTTTACGGTTCCTGGCCTTTTGCTGGCCTTTTGCTCACATGTTCTTTCCTGCGTTATCCCCTGA
TTCTGTGGATAACCGTATTACCGCCTTTGAGTGAGCTGATACCGCTCGCCGCAGCCGAACGACCGAGCGC
AGCGAGTCAGTGAGCGAGGAAGCGGAAGAGCGCCTGATGCGGTATTTTCTCCTTACGCATCTGTGCGGTA
TTTCACACCGCAATGGTGCACTCTCAGTACAATCTGCTCTGATGCCGCATAGTTAAGCCAGTATACACTC
CGCTATCGCTACGTGACTGGGTCATGGCTGCGCCCCGACACCCGCCAACACCCGCTGACGCGCCCTGACG
GGCTTGTCTGCTCCCGGCATCCGCTTACAGACAAGCTGTGACCGTCTCCGGGAGCTGCATGTGTCAGAGG
TTTTCACCGTCATCACCGAAACGCGCGAGGCAGCTGCGGTAAAGCTCATCAGCGTGGTCGTGAAGCGATT
CACAGATGTCTGCCTGTTCATCCGCGTCCAGCTCGTTGAGTTTCTCCAGAAGCGTTAATGTCTGGCTTCT
GATAAAGCGGGCCATGTTAAGGGCGGTTTTTTCCTGTTTGGTCACTGATGCCTCCGTGTAAGGGGGATTT
CTGTTCATGGGGGTAATGATACCGATGAAACGAGAGAGGATGCTCACGATACGGGTTACTGATGATGAAC
ATGCCCGGTTACTGGAACGTTGTGAGGGTAAACAACTGGCGGTATGGATGCGGCGGGACCAGAGAAAAAT
CACTCAGGGTCAATGCCAGCGCTTCGTTAATACAGATGTAGGTGTTCCACAGGGTAGCCAGCAGCATCCT
GCGATGCAGATCCGGAACATAATGGTGCAGGGCGCTGACTTCCGCGTTTCCAGACTTTACGAAACACGGA
AACCGAAGACCATTCATGTTGTTGCTCAGGTCGCAGACGTTTTGCAGCAGCAGTCGCTTCACGTTCGCTC
GCGTATCGGTGATTCATTCTGCTAACCAGTAAGGCAACCCCGCCAGCCTAGCCGGGTCCTCAACGACAGG
AGCACGATCATGCGCACCCGTGGCCAGGACCCAACGCTGCCCGAGATGCGCCGCGTGCGGCTGCTGGAGA
TGGCGGACGCGATGGATATGTTCTGCCAAGGGTTGGTTTGCGCATTCACAGTTCTCCGCAAGAATTGATT
GGCTCCAATTCTTGGAGTGGTGAATCCGTTAGCGAGGTGCCGCCGGCTTCCATTCAGGTCGAGGTGGCCC
GGCTCCATGCACCGCGACGCAACGCGGGGAGGCAGACAAGGTATAGGGCGGCGCCTACAATCCATGCCAA
CCCGTTCCATGTGCTCGCCGAGGCGGCATAAATCGCCGTGACGATCAGCGGTCCAATGATCGAAGTTAGG
CTGGTAAGAGCCGCGAGCGATCCTTGAAGCTGTCCCTGATGGTCGTCATCTACCTGCCTGGACAGCATGG
CCTGCAACGCGGGCATCCCGATGCCGCCGGAAGCGAGAAGAATCATAATGGGGAAGGCCATCCAGCCTCG
CGTCGCGAACGCCAGCAAGACGTAGCCCAGCGCGTCGGCCGCCATGCCGGCGATAATGGCCTGCTTCTCG
CCGAAACGTTTGGTGGCGGGACCAGTGACGAAGGCTTGAGCGAGGGCGTGCAAGATTCCGAATACCGCAA
GCGACAGGCCGATCATCGTCGCGCTCCAGCGAAAGCGGTCCTCGCCGAAAATGACCCAGAGCGCTGCCGG
CACCTGTCCTACGAGTTGCATGATAAAGAAGACAGTCATAAGTGCGGCGACGATAGTCATGCCCCGCGCC
CACCGGAAGGAGCTGACTGGGTTGAAGGCTCTCAAGGGCATCGGTCGAGATCCCGGTGCCTAATGAGTGA
GCTAACTTACATTAATTGCGTTGCGCTCACTGCCCGCTTTCCAGTCGGGAAACCTGTCGTGCCAGCTGCA
TTAATGAATCGGCCAACGCGCGGGGAGAGGCGGTTTGCGTATTGGGCGCCAGGGTGGTTTTTCTTTTCAC
CAGTGAGACGGGCAACAGCTGATTGCCCTTCACCGCCTGGCCCTGAGAGAGTTGCAGCAAGCGGTCCACG
CTGGTTTGCCCCAGCAGGCGAAAATCCTGTTTGATGGTGGTTAACGGCGGGATATAACATGAGCTGTCTT
CGGTATCGTCGTATCCCACTACCGAGATATCCGCACCAACGCGCAGCCCGGACTCGGTAATGGCGCGCAT
TGCGCCCAGCGCCATCTGATCGTTGGCAACCAGCATCGCAGTGGGAACGATGCCCTCATTCAGCATTTGC
ATGGTTTGTTGAAAACCGGACATGGCACTCCAGTCGCCTTCCCGTTCCGCTATCGGCTGAATTTGATTGC
GAGTGAGATATTTATGCCAGCCAGCCAGACGCAGACGCGCCGAGACAGAACTTAATGGGCCCGCTAACAG
CGCGATTTGCTGGTGACCCAATGCGACCAGATGCTCCACGCCCAGTCGCGTACCGTCTTCATGGGAGAAA
ATAATACTGTTGATGGGTGTCTGGTCAGAGACATCAAGAAATAACGCCGGAACATTAGTGCAGGCAGCTT
CCACAGCAATGGCATCCTGGTCATCCAGCGGATAGTTAATGATCAGCCCACTGACGCGTTGCGCGAGAAG
ATTGTGCACCGCCGCTTTACAGGCTTCGACGCCGCTTCGTTCTACCATCGACACCACCACGCTGGCACCC
AGTTGATCGGCGCGAGATTTAATCGCCGCGACAATTTGCGACGGCGCGTGCAGGGCCAGACTGGAGGTGG
CAACGCCAATCAGCAACGACTGTTTGCCCGCCAGTTGTTGTGCCACGCGGTTGGGAATGTAATTCAGCTC
CGCCATCGCCGCTTCCACTTTTTCCCGCGTTTTCGCAGAAACGTGGCTGGCCTGGTTCACCACGCGGGAA
ACGGTCTGATAAGAGACACCGGCATACTCTGCGACATCGTATAACGTTACTGGTTTCACATTCACCACCC
TGAATTGACTCTCTTCCGGGCGCTATCATGCCATACCGCGAAAGGTTTTGCGCCATTCGATGGTGTCCGG
GATCTCGACGCTCTCCCTTATGCGACTCCTGCATTAGGAAGCAGCCCAGTAGTAGGTTGAGGCCGTTGAG
CACCGCCGCCGCAAGGAATGGTGCATG
Features (pLannotate 1.2.2; 21 found; start..end, strand, type, name):
    209..227     +  promoter       T7 promoter: promoter for bacteriophage T7 RNA polymerase
    228..252     +  protein_bind   lac operator: The lac repressor binds to the lac operator to inhibit transcription in E. coli. This inhibition can be relieved by adding lactose or isopropyl-β-D-thiogalactopyranoside (IPTG). lac repressor encoded by lacI
    267..289     +  RBS            RBS: efficient ribosome binding site from bacteriophage T7 gene 10 (Olins and Rangwala, 1989)
    318..359     +  CDS            V5 tag: epitope tag from simian virus 5
    360..379     +  CDS            TEV site (fragment): tobacco etch virus (TEV) protease recognition and cleavage site
    387..1172    +  CDS            Kank4 (fragment): KANK4_MOUSE - Also known as Ankrd38. Experimental evidence at protein level: Swiss-Prot protein existence level 1. May be involved in the control of cytoskeleton formation by regulating actin polymerization. From Mus musculus (Mouse).
   1195..1244    +  CDS            SET1 (fragment): solubility-enhancement tag derived from T7 phage gene 10B
   1252..1299    +  terminator     T7 terminator: transcription terminator for bacteriophage T7 RNA polymerase
   1322..1426    -  CDS            TcR (fragment): tetracycline efflux protein; tet; confers resistance to tetracycline
   1483..1506    -  promoter       tet promoter (fragment): E. coli promoter for tetracycline efflux protein gene
   1623..1727    +  promoter       AmpR promoter: bla
   1728..2588    +  CDS            AmpR: β-lactamase; bla; confers resistance to ampicillin, carbenicillin, and related antibiotics
   2759..3347    +  rep_origin     ori: high-copy-number ColE1/pMB1/pBR322/pUC origin of replication
   3533..3672    -  misc_feature   bom: basis of mobility region from pBR322
   3774..3965    -  CDS            rop: Rop protein, which maintains plasmids at low copy number; rop
   3982..4362    +  CDS            YPB1_ECOLX: Protein predicted: Swiss-Prot protein existence level 4. From Escherichia coli.
   4604..5228    -  CDS            TcR (fragment): tetracycline efflux protein; tet; confers resistance to tetracycline
   5243..5264    -  protein_bind   CAP binding site: CAP binding activates transcription in the presence of cAMP. E. coli catabolite activator protein
   5277..6359    -  CDS            lacI: lac repressor; lacI; The lac repressor binds to the lac operator to inhibit transcription in E. coli. This inhibition can be relieved by adding lactose or isopropyl-β-D-thiogalactopyranoside (IPTG).
   6360..6437    -  promoter       lacI promoter: lacI
   6445..187     -  CDS            TcR (fragment) (across the origin): tetracycline efflux protein; tet; confers resistance to tetracycline
