[The description below was written by a language model from this plasmid's Addgene catalogue record and pLannotate feature annotations shown in this document.]
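Description:
Mouse KANK4 Ankyrin Repeats pET151 is a bacterial expression plasmid built on the pET151 backbone, about 6.5 kb in total, for producing the ankyrin repeat domain of mouse KANK4 (Kidney Ankyrin Repeat-Containing Protein 4, also called Ankrd38) in E. coli. It carries a ColE1/pBR322-type origin with the bom region and the rop gene. The catalogue lists it as high copy, although rop normally moderates copy number. Selection is by ampicillin through the β-lactamase gene and its own promoter. Several tetracycline-resistance fragments and a partial tet promoter are annotated, but these are non-functional remnants of the pBR322 lineage rather than usable markers.

The expression cassette consists of a T7 promoter followed directly by a lac operator and the T7 gene 10 ribosome binding site, with a T7 terminator downstream. A lacI gene on the backbone supplies the repressor, so transcription requires a host that provides T7 RNA polymerase and is induced with IPTG. The roughly 790 bp Kank4 fragment was inserted by restriction cloning between BamHI and XhoI, in frame with N-terminal backbone elements. The catalogue describes these as a His-tag and a TEV protease cleavage site. The feature table annotates a V5 epitope and a TEV site immediately upstream of the insert but does not call the His-tag separately. The TEV site allows the tags to be removed after affinity purification. The short gene 10-derived fragment annotated after the insert is probably vector sequence preceding the terminator, not an intended fusion.

The associated publication concerns talin binding and intramolecular interactions of KANK proteins, which points to recombinant protein production for biochemical or structural work, although the record states only bacterial expression as the purpose.
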