Addgene plasmid #164057: mouse KANK4 Ankyrin Repeats pET151
Purpose: Expresses mouse KANK4 Ank domain in bacterial cells
Depositing lab: Ben Goult. Depositing organization: London and South East University Group (LASE). Publication: The KN domain of KANK proteins contains separable talin-binding and intramolecular interaction modules. Khan RB, Kallem T, Singh AK, Goult BT. bioRxiv 2026.06.09.731086 10.64898/2026.06.09.731086.
Backbone
  Vector backbone: pET151
  Backbone size w/o insert (bp): 5760
  Total vector size (bp): 6540
  Vector type: Bacterial Expression
Growth in bacteria
  Bacterial resistance: Ampicillin, 100 μg/mL
  Growth temperature: 37°C
  Growth strain: DH5alpha
  Copy number: High Copy
Gene/Insert
  Gene/Insert name: Kidney Ankyrin Repeat-Containing Protein 4 (alt name: KANK 4)
  Species: M. musculus (mouse)
  Insert size (bp): 790
  Entrez Gene: Kank4 (a.k.a. Ankrd38, C130031J23)
  Promoter: T7
  Tag / fusion protein: His-tag, TEV cleavage site (N terminal on backbone)
  Cloning method: Restriction Enzyme; 5′ cloning site BamHI (unknown if destroyed); 3′ cloning site Xhol (unknown if destroyed)
  Sequencing primers: 5′ TAATACGACTCACTATAGGG; 3′ GCTAGTTATTGCTCAGCGG
Terms and licenses: Academic/Nonprofit Terms; Industry Terms: Not Available to Industry
Depositor comments: Please visit https://doi.org/10.64898/2026.06.09.731086 for bioRxiv preprint.
How to cite: mouse KANK4 Ankyrin Repeats pET151 was a gift from Ben Goult (Addgene plasmid # 164057 ; http://n2t.net/addgene:164057 ; RRID:Addgene_164057)
